Addgene plasmid #175580: pQCasTns(Ptr)-array 8
Purpose: Expression of CRISPR-associated transposases
Depositing lab: Sheng Yang. Depositing organization: CAS Center for Excellence in Molecular Plant Sciences ("CEMPS"). Publication: Orthogonal CRISPR-associated transposases for parallel and multiplexed chromosomal integration. Yang S, Zhang Y, Xu J, Zhang J, Zhang J, Yang J, Jiang Y, Yang S. Nucleic Acids Res. 2021 Sep 3. pii: 6363765. doi: 10.1093/nar/gkab752. PubMed 34478496.
Backbone
  Vector backbone: pCOLADuet-1
  Vector type: Bacterial Expression
Growth in bacteria
  Bacterial resistance: Kanamycin, 50 μg/mL
  Growth temperature: 37°C
  Growth strain: DH5alpha
  Copy number: High Copy
Gene/Insert
  Gene/Insert name: PtrTniQ, PtrCas5/8, PtrCas7, PtrCas6, PtrTnsABC, CRISPR(8 CRISPR array)
  Species: Pseudoalteromonas translucida
  Mutation: NO
  Cloning method: Gibson Cloning
Terms and licenses: Academic/Nonprofit Terms; Industry Terms: Not Available to Industry
How to cite: pQCasTns(Ptr)-array 8 was a gift from Sheng Yang (Addgene plasmid # 175580 ; http://n2t.net/addgene:175580 ; RRID:Addgene_175580)
