[The description below was written by a language model from this plasmid's Addgene catalogue record and pLannotate feature annotations shown in this document.]
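Description:
pQCasTns(Ptr)-array 8 is a bacterial expression plasmid of about 11.8 kb built on the pCOLADuet-1 backbone for producing a CRISPR-associated transposase (CAST) system from Pseudoalteromonas translucida. It replicates from the ColA origin, which is compatible with other common origins so that it can coexist in E. coli with additional plasmids. Selection is by kanamycin through an aph(3')-Ia aminoglycoside phosphotransferase gene driven by a bla-type promoter. The record lists it as high copy.

According to the catalogue fields, the insert, assembled by Gibson cloning without mutations, encodes PtrTniQ, PtrCas5/8, PtrCas7 and PtrCas6, which are the components of a type I-F-like Cascade targeting complex. It also encodes the transposition proteins PtrTnsA, TnsB and TnsC and a CRISPR array described as an eight-unit array, presumably supplying multiple guides for multiplexed targeting. The automated feature table does not annotate any of these genes. They presumably occupy the large unannotated stretch of roughly 9 kb between the tetR/tetA promoter region and a T7 terminator. The annotated elements upstream of that region are a Tn10 tetR repressor gene in the reverse orientation and the divergent tetR/tetA promoters. This suggests that the payload is under tetracycline-inducible control, with TetR repression relieved by tetracycline or an analogue, although the record does not state this explicitly. A short tetracycline-efflux fragment and a CAP binding site are also detected and appear to be cloning remnants.

The plasmid comes from work on orthogonal CASTs for parallel and multiplexed chromosomal integration. It would serve as the effector plasmid providing RNA-guided transposition machinery. The transposon cargo donor is not evident in this record and is presumably supplied separately.
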