Features (pLannotate 1.2.2; 9 found; start..end, strand, type, name):
    134..198     -  CDS            TcR (fragment): tetracycline efflux protein; tet; confers resistance to tetracycline
    213..234     -  protein_bind   CAP binding site: CAP binding activates transcription in the presence of cAMP. E. coli catabolite activator protein
    316..939     -  CDS            TetR: tetracycline repressor TetR; tetR from transposon Tn10; TetR binds to the tetracycline operator tetO to inhibit transcription. This inhibition can be relieved by adding tetracycline or doxycycline.
    958..1013    +  promoter       tetR/tetA promoters: tetR; overlapping promoters for bacterial tetR and tetA
   9979..10026   +  terminator     T7 terminator: transcription terminator for bacteriophage T7 RNA polymerase
  10190..10247   +  promoter       AmpR promoter (fragment): bla
  10256..11071   -  CDS            KanR: aminoglycoside phosphotransferase; aph(3')-Ia; confers resistance to kanamycin in bacteria or G418 (Geneticin®) in eukaryotes
  11072..11163   -  promoter       AmpR promoter: bla
  11181..49      -  rep_origin     ColA ori (across the origin): Plasmids containing the ColA origin of replication can be propagated in E. coli cells that contain additional plasmids with compatible origins.
>Addgene plasmid #175580 | pQCasTns(Ptr)-array 8 | addgene full sequence | sequence record 346337 | Addgene NGS Result
ACGATCGTAAAAGGATCTCAAGAAGATCCTTTACGGATTCCCGACACCATCACTCTAGATTTCAGTGCAA
TTTATCTCTTCAAATGTAGCACCTGAAGTCAGCCCCATACGATATAAGTTGTAATTCTCATGTTAGTCAT
GCCCCGCGCCCACCGGAAGGAGCTGACTGGGTTGAAGGCTCTCAAGGGCATCGGTCGAGATCCCGGTGCC
TAATGAGTGAGCTAACTTACATTAATTGCGTTGCGCTGATGAATCCCCTAATGATTTTTATCAAAATCAT
TAAGGTTACCATCACGGAAAAAGGTTATGCTGCTTTTAAGACCCACTTTCACATTTAAGTTGTTTTTCTA
ATCCGCATATGATCAATTCAAGGCCGAATAAGAAGGCTGGCTCTGCACCTTGGTGATCAAATAATTCGAT
AGCTTGTCGTAATAATGGCGGCATACTATCAGTAGTAGGTGTTTCCCTTTCTTCTTTAGCGACTTGATGC
TCTTGATCTTCCAATACGCAACCTAAAGTAAAATGCCCCACAGCGCTGAGTGCATATAATGCATTCTCTA
GTGAAAAACCTTGTTGGCATAAAAAGGCTAATTGATTTTCGAGAGTTTCATACTGTTTTTCTGTAGGCCG
TGTACCTAAATGTACTTTTGCTCCATCGCGATGACTTAGTAAAGCACATCTAAAACTTTTAGCGTTATTA
CGTAAAAAATCTTGCCAGCTTTCCCCTTCTAAAGGGCAAAAGTGAGTATGGTGCCTATCTAACATCTCAA
TGGCTAAGGCGTCGAGCAAAGCCCGCTTATTTTTTACATGCCAATACAATGTAGGCTGCTCTACACCTAG
CTTCTGGGCGAGTTTACGGGTTGTTAAACCTTCGATTCCGACCTCATTAAGCAGCTCTAATGCGCTGTTA
ATCACTTTACTTTTATCTAATCTAGACATCATTAATTCCTAATTTTTGTTGACACTCTATCATTGATAGA
GTTATTTTACCACTCCCTATCAGTGATAGAGAAAAGTGAACTCTAGAAATAATTTTGTTTAACTTTAAAA
GGAGATATACCATGGGTGAACTGCCGAGTAGGCAGCTGGAAATAGAAGCCATCGATTACAAACGTTGAAC
GACTGGTGAACTGCCGAGTAGGCAGCTGAAGTTAGTTGCATCAGCTGCGTGAGCTGTTTATCGCGGTGAA
CTGCCGAGTAGGCAGCTGGAAATGAGATGGATGAGTACATCCGTAACCACTAATCGTGAACTGCCGAGTA
GGCAGCTGAAGTTGCAGCAGTAATTCACGGCCAAAACGCCGGAGAGTGAACTGCCGAGTAGGCAGCTGGA
AATTGTCTGCCGATAACGCGCTTTCATTAGTGCCAGTGAACTGCCGAGTAGGCAGCTGAAGTTACGCGGA
TAAAATTTAATATTCTACTCTGGAAGTGAACTGCCGAGTAGGCAGCTGGAAATGAGGATGAAGCTACCGC
GTAAAGACAGGTTGCGTGAACTGCCGAGTAGGCAGCTGAAGTTGGAGTGTAGGCCTGATAAGACGCTATC
AGCGTGTGAACTGCCGAGTAGGCAGCTGGAAATGTTTAAACTAGGGATAACAGGGTAATGGATCCGAATT
CGAGCTCGGGAAGAAGGAGATATACATATGCACTTTCTGGTGCAGACCAAGAGCTACCCGGACGAGGCGC
TGGAAAGCTATCTGCTGCGTCTGGCGCGTGATAACAGCTACAACGGTTATAGCGAGCTGGCGGACATCCT
GTGGCAGTGGCTGGCGGAACAAGATAACGAGCTGGAAGGTGCGCTGCCGCTGGCGCTGAGCAAGGTGGAC
GTTTACCACGCGCGTCAGGCGAGCAGCTTCCGTATCCGTGCGCTGAAACTGGTGGCGCAACTGGCGGACG
TTAACGCGGGTGATATTCTGGCGCTGGCGTGGCGTCGTAGCAACTTCAAGTTTGGCAACCTGGCGGCGGT
GAGCCGTAACGAGCTGGCGATCCCGCTGGAACTGCTGCGTACCGATAACATCCCGGTTTGCATTAAATGC
CTGAGCGAGAGCAGCCACATTCCGTTTTACTGGCACCTGAAGCCGTATAAAGCGTGCCACAAGCACAAAA
GCCAGCTGATCACCCGTTGCAAGGAGTGCTACGACCTGATTGATTATCGTGCGAGCGAGGCGTTTCTGGA
ATGCGTTTGCGGTTGCAAAATCACCAACAGCGAACAACTGAACGACGCGGATTTCAAGATCGCGATTGCG
CTGGCGAGCAGCAACAGCCAGAAAATCGTGGGCCTGATTAGCTGGTTCGCGAAGGTGAAACAACTGGACG
TTAGCGACGCGGATTTCAACTGCGCGTTTGTTGATTACTTCAACACCTGGCCGGAGAGCCTGACCACCGA
ACTGGACCTGCTGACCAACAACGCGCGTCTGAAGCAGCTGAACCCGTTTAACAAGACCAAATTCAGCAGC
GTGTACGGTGACCTGATCCGTGATGGCCAAATTGCGGCGACCAGCAACCGTAAGAACAAAGTTATCGACG
AGATCATTAGCTATTTTGTGGAACTGGTTGATAGCAACCCGAAGGCGAAACACCCGAACATTGGTGACCT
GCTGCTGTGCACCTTCGATGCGGCGGTGCTGCTGAACACCACCACCGAGCAGGTTTACCGTCTGCACCAA
GAAGCGTTTCTGAACTGCGCGTATAGCCAGAAGAAACACGAACAACTGCGTGCGGATAGCCACGTGTTCT
ATCTGCGTCAGGTTATCGAGCTGCAGCAAGCGTTTGCGGCGGAAAAACCGCTGACCAAGAAACAATTCAT
TGCGCCGTGGTAACTTATGAACCTGCAGGATGCGCTGGCGATTGAGCCGCTGAAGGAAAAAACCACCGCG
CTGCGTAAGCTGTTCGTGCCGTACACCAGCCACGTTGAGGTGGATGGTTTTGAGGAACTGGCGCTGACCG
TGCTGATCAACCTGGTTTATAAGCGTAGCGAAATTGACGATCTGACCAGCGCGCGTACCGCGAAAAGCGT
GCTGCGTGACGAGGTTCTGCTGAGCAAGTGCATCAACGAAGTGAAATGGTTCCACACCCACAACCTGAAG
TACCCGGACATCCGTGTTAGCCACCAACGTCTGATTAGCGAGGTGGTTAGCGAAGATATCGCGGGTATTT
GCAGCCGTAGCCTGCCGCTGAGCTTTGGCTGGAGCCACAACAGCGCGGAGATCAACCACGCGAAACTGTT
CCTGACCAGCTTTAACTGGCAGGGTGAAGTGACCTGCCTGGCGCGTCTGCTGATTAACGAGGAACCGGTT
TGGATCAACCTGATTCGTGCGTACGGTTTCACCAAGAAAGCGGTTCTGGAGATCAGCGGCAAGATTAAAC
AGCAACTGCCGGTGGCGGAGTTCCCGCTGGAAGTTAGCAGCTTTAGCCCGCAGCTGCAAATGCCGTTTCA
GCAAAGCTATCTGGTGGTTACCCCGGTGGTTAGCCACGCGATGCTGGCGAAGATCCAGCAACTGACCACC
GACCGTAAACTGAACTTCGCGCTGGTTGAGCACAGCCGTCCGGCGAACGTTGGTGATCTGGCGAGCAGCG
TGGGTGGCAACATTCGTGTTCTGCGTTACTTTCCGAAGACCTATAGCAAAGCGGTGAACCGTAGCAAAGT
TGCGAACAACGATATCGAAAAGGCGTTCAAAATTCGTGCGCTGCTGAGCAGCCAGTTTCAGCAAGCGCTG
CTGGTGCTGGTTGGCATCAAGCAGTTCAACACCCTGCGTCAAAAACGTCTGGCGCGTGTGGCGGCGATCC
GTCAAGTGCGTGTTAGCCTGCAACTGTGGCTGGACAACATTCTGGAGGCGAAGAACAACGCGCAGAACCA
AGTGTACCCGGAATGGGTTCGTCACTATCTGGATCAAAGCATCACCAACTGCATTAGCCAGTTCAGCAAC
GTTCTGAACGAAAGCCTGGGTAACCTGAGCAAGCTGAAACGTTTTGCGTACCACCCGAACCTGATGGGCC
TGTTCAAAGCGCAACTGAACTATGTGTTTACCCACTGCGCGGCGGAGCAGGAAATCCTGAACGACGAGCA
AATTGTGTACGTTCACTGCCAGGACATGCGTGTTTTCGATGCGGAAGCGATGGCGAACCCGTATATCCAG
GGTATGCCGAGCCTGACCGCGCTGAACGGCCTGGCGCACAACTTCGAGCGTAAGCTGAAAAACTTTATTG
ATCCGAGCATCAAGTGCATTGGTAGCGCGATCTACATTGAGAACTATCAACTGCACACCGGCAAACCGCT
GCCGGAACCGAGCAAGCTGAAACAGGTGGCGGGTCGTAGCCACGTTATCCGTAGCGGCATCATTGACAAG
CCGAAATGCGACATTACCCTGGATCTGGTGTTCCGTCTGTTTGTTCCGAACACCGAACTGCTGGATAAGC
TGAACAGCCAACTGATTAAGCCGGCGCTGCCGAGCAGCTTTGCGGGTGGCACCATGCACCCGCCGAGCCT
GTACCAGAACATTGACTGGTGCCACGTGCACACCAAGCCGAGCGAGCTGTTTAAGAAACTGAAGGCGAAA
AGCAGCAACGGTAGCTGGCTGTATCCGAGCAAGAAAGTGGTTAAAAGCTTCGAACAGCTGATCGACGCGC
TGAACAGCAACTTTAACCTGCGTCCGGCGGCGATTGGCCTGGCGGCGCTGGAGGAACCGGTGAAGCGTGA
TGCGGCGCTGCACGAGTACCACTGCTATGCGGAACCGGTTATCGGTCTGCTGGAGTGCGTGAGCAACACC
AGCGTTAAGTACGCGGGCGCGAAACAATTCTTTCACGACGCGTTCTGGGTGATGGATGTTCAGAAGGAAA
GCATGCTGATGAAGAAAAGCAAATTTGAGTATGAATAATGCAGCTGCCGCGTCACCTGAGCTACACCCGT
AGCCTGAGCCCGAGCAAGGCGGTGTTCTTTTATAAAACCCCGGAGAGCGACTTCGAACCGCTGCAGATCG
AGCAAAACAAACTGGTGGGTCAGAAGAGCGGTTTTGGCGATGCGTACCAGAAGCAAAACGTTGCGAAAAA
CCTGGCGCCGCAGGACCTGGCGTTTGGTAACCCGCAAACCATTGATGTGTGCTATGTTCCGCCGACCGTG
AACGAACTGTTCTGCCGTTTTAGCCTGCGTGTTGAGGCGAACTGCATCGAACCGCACGTGTGCGACGATC
CGAAGGTTATTTACTGGCTGAAACGTTTCTTTGAAACCTATAAGAAACACAACGGTCTGAACGAAGTGGC
GACCCGTTACGCGAAGAACATCCTGATGGGCAACTGGCTGTGGCGTAACCGTCAGAGCCCGAACGTTGAC
ATCGAGATTCTGACCGAACACGCGGCGCCGATTGTGGTTGAGGGTGCGCAGAAGCTGAAATGGCAAGGCA
ACTGGCAGAACAACCAAACCGCGCTGCTGACCCTGAGCGAGAGCATCCAGGAAGGTCTGAGCAACCCGCA
AAACTACTGCTATCTGGATATCACCGCGAAGATTAAAAACGCGTTCAGCCAGGAAGTGCACCCGAGCCAA
AAGTTTGTGGACAACGTTGAACAGGGTATGAGCAGCAAACAGCTGGCGTATACCCAAGTGGGCGATAAGA
AAGCGGCGAGCCTGAACAGCCAGAAGGTTGGCGCGGCGATCCAAACCATTGACGATTGGTACGAGGAAGG
TTATAAACCGCTGCGTACCCATGAGTATGGTGCGGACAAGCAAATCCTGGTGGCGCACCGTACCCCGAAA
AGCCACAGCGATTTTTATAGCCTGCTGCCGCGTATCGCGCTGCACATTAAGCACATGGAAAAACACGGTC
TGGAGCAGAGCGAACAAAGCAACAGCATCCACTTCATTGCGGCGGTTCTGATTAAGGGTGGCCTGTTTCA
GCGTAGCAAAGGATGAAGCGTTACTATTTCACCATCACCTACCTGCCGCAAAGCTGCGATGTGAGCCTGC
TGGCGGGTCGTTGCATCGGCATTCTGCACGGTTTCATGAGCAGCCGTGAGATCAGCAACATTGGCGTGTG
CTTTCCGAAATGGAACGAGCAGACCATCGGTAACGAACTGGCGTTTGTTAGCACCAACAAGAAACAACTG
ACCAACCTGAGCCAGCAAAGCTATTTCGAGATGATGGCGCACGACAAGCTGTTTGGCCTGAGCAAAATTC
TGGAAGTGCCGGTTAACCAGAGCGAAGTGATGTTCGTTCGTAACCAAAGCGTGGCGAAGGCGTTTGTTGG
TGAAAAGCAACGTCGTCTGAAACGTGCGAAGAAACGTGCGGAGGCGCGTGGCGAAGTGTACAACCCGGAG
TATAAGTTCGAAGCGAAAGATATCGGTCACTTTCACAGCATTCCGGTGAGCAGCAAGGGTAACGGCCAGA
GCTACGTTCTGCACATCCAAAAGAACGAGAACGCGGAAAGCATTAAAAACCAGTTCAACAACTATGGCTT
TGCGACCAACCAAATTTTCCTGGGCACCGTGCCGAGCCTGAACACCCTGCTGTAAAAGGAGATATACCAT
GTACCGTCGTAAGCTGAAATATAGCCGTGTTAAGAACCTGCACAAATTTGCGAGCCAGAAGAACAAAAGC
ACCTGCCTGGTGGAGAGCAGCCTGGAATTCGACGCGTGCTTCCACTTTGAGTTCAGCCCGCCGATCGCGG
CGTTTGAAGCGCAACCGCTGGGTTACGAGTATGAATTCGATAACCGTATTTGCCGTTACACCCCGGACTT
TCTGCTGACCCACACCGATGGCACCCAGAAGTTCATCGAGGTTAAGCCGCAAAGCAAAATTGCGGACGAG
GATTTTCGTGCGCGTTTCATCGAAAAGCAGGCGATTGCGAAACAAGACGGTCGTGATCTGATCCTGGTGA
CCGACAAGCAGATTCGTGTTTACCCGACCCTGAACAACCTGAAACTGCTGCACCGTTATAGCGGCTTTCA
GAGCCTGACCGAGCTGCAAGCGAGCGTGCTGGAACTGGTTAAGCAGTACGGTAGCATCAAAGTGGGCCAA
CTGATTCGTTATCTGAAAGTTACCGCGGGTGAACTGCTGGCGACCGTGCTGCGTCTGCTGAGCCTGGGCC
AACTGTTCGCGGATCTGACCACCAACGAGATCAGCATTGAAACCGCGATCTGGAGCAACAATGTTTAATA
ACGACCTGTTCGACGATGAGTTTAACCAGCCGCTGCCGAAGGCGGAAACCAAACTGCCGCAGAACTATAC
CAAGGATCTGCAAGCGCTGCCGGAGAAGATCAAAACCACCACCTTCGCGAAGCTGAAATACATTCAATGG
CTGGAGGCGAACATCCAGGGTGGCTGGACCCAAAAGAACCTGGAACCGCTGCTGAAACTGATGCCGGACG
TTGAGGGTGAAAAGAAACCGAGCTGGCGTACCGCGGCGCGTTGGTATAGCGCGTACACCAACGCGGATAA
GAACATTATGGCGCTGATCCCGAGCCACCAGAAGAAAGGCAACCGTGAACGTGACACCACCACCGATAAG
TTCTTTGAGAAAGCGCTGGAACGTTACCTGGTGAAGGAGAAACCGAGCGTTGCGAGCGCGTATAAGTTCT
ACAAAGACCTGGTGATCATTGAAAACGACAGCGTGGTTGATAGCGTTCTGAAACCGCTGACCTATAAGGC
GTTTAAAAACCGTATTGACAACCTGCCGCAGTATGAGGTTATGATCGCGCGTTACGGCAAGCGTCTGGCG
GATATTGCGTACAACAAGGTGGAAGGCCACAAACGTCCGATTCGTGTGCTGGAGAAAGTTGAAATCGACC
ACACCCCGCTGGATCTGATTCTGCTGGACGATGAGCTGCACATCCCGCTGGGTCGTCCGACCCTGACCAT
GCTGGTTGACGTTTATAGCCACTGCATCGTGGGCTACTATTTCAGCTTTAGCGAGCCGAGCTACGATGCG
GTTCGTCGTGCGATGCTGAACGCGATGAAGCCGAAAAGCGAAGTGGCGAAACTGTACCCGGACACCATTA
ACGAGTGGAAGTGCGCGGGTAAAATCGAAACCCTGGTGGTTGATAACGGCGCGGAGTTCTGGAGCAACAG
CCTGGAACTGGCGTGCGAGGAAATCGGTATTAACACCCAGTATAACCCGGTGGCGAAGCCGTGGCTGAAA
CCGTTCGTTGAGCGTATGTTTGGCACCATCAACACCGAACTGCTGGACCCGGTTCCGGGCAAGACCTTCA
GCAACATCCTGCAAAAACACGAATACAACCCGAAGAAAGACGCGATTATGCGTTTCACCACCTTTATGCA
GCTGTTTCACAAGTGGGTGGTTGATGTGTATCACCAAGACGCGGATAGCCGTTTCAAATACATTCCGAGC
CAGCTGTGGGACCAAGGCTTTAACACCCTGCCGCCGACCATGCTGAGCGATGCGGATCTGCAGCAACTGG
ATGTGGTTCTGAGCATCAGCAACCACCGTGTGCTGCGTAAGGGTGGCATTCGTCTGGAGAACCTGAGCTA
TGACAGCACCGAACTGGCGAACTACCGTAAGCAGTTCAGCCACAAAGTGAGCCAAGAGGTTCTGATCAAA
CTGAACCCGGACGATATTAGCTACATCTATGTGTACCTGGACAAGCTGGAACACTATATTAAAGTTCCGT
GCATCGATCCGAACGGTTACACCCAGAACCTGAGCCTGAACCAACACAAGATCAACATTCGTATCCACCG
TGACTTTATTAGCGGTAGCATCGATAACGTTGGCCTGGCGAAGGCGCGTATGTTCATTCACAACAAAATC
CAGAACGAGTTTGAGGAACTGAAGAACGCGCCGAAACACAGCAAGGTGAAAGGTGGCAAGGCGCTGGCGA
AACACCAGAACATTAGCAGCGACAGCCAAAAGAGCATCACCCACAGCAAACCGGTGGAGGCGAAGAAAGT
TACCCCGAAAGAACAACCGACCGATAGCTGGGACGATTTCATCAGCGACCTGGATGGTTTTTAATTATGC
TGACCGACAAGCAGAAAGAAAAGCTGAACGAGTTCCGTGATGTTTTTATTGAATACCCGATCATTACCAC
CATCTTCAACGACTTTGATCGTCTGCGTCTGGGTAAAGGCCTGACCGGCGAGAAGCCGTGCATGCTGCTG
AACGGTGACACCGGCACCGGTAAAACCGCGCTGATTAAACAGTATAAGGAACGTCACCTGCCGCAATTCA
TCAACGGTGTTATGAACCACCCGGTGCTGGTTAGCCGTATTCCGAGCAACCCGACCCTGGAAAGCACCCT
GGCGGAGCTGCTGAAAGACCTGGGTCAAGTGGGCAGCACCGAGCGTAAGCTGCGTATTAACGGCACCCGT
CTGACCACCAGCCTGATCAAATGCCTGAAGACCTGCGGCACCGAACTGATCATTATCGATGAGTTTCAGG
AACTGATTGAGCACAACCAAGGCAAGAAACGTCGTGAAATTGCGAACCGTCTGAAATACATCAACGACGA
GGCGGGTGTTAGCATTGTGCTGGTTGGCATGCCGTGGGCGGAAAAGATCGCGGATGAGCCGCAGTGGAGC
AGCCGTCTGCTGATCCGTCGTCAACTGCCGTATTTCAAACTGAGCGAGAACCCGAAGCACTTTGTGCAGC
TGATTATCGGTCTGGCGAACCGTATGCCGTTCGCGGAAAAACCGAACCTGAGCGAGCAAGCGACCGTTTT
CACCCTGTTTAGCCTGAGCAAAGGCTGCTTCCGTACCCTGAAGTACTTTCTGGACGATGCGGTGCTGTAT
GCGCTGATGGACAACGCGAAGACCCTGACCACCAAACACCTGGTGAAGGCGTTCGAAGTTCTGTTTCCGG
ATGTGCCGAACCTGTTTACCCTGCCGGTTGCGGAGATCACCGCGAGCGAGGTGGAACGTTACAGCCTGTA
TAAGCCGGAAAGCAGCCAGGACGAGGACCCGTTCATTGCGACCAAATTTACCGATCGTATGCCGATCAGC
CAACTGCTGCGTAAGTAACTCGAGCCGCTGAGCAATAACTAGCATAACCCCTTGGGGCCTCTAAACGGGT
CTTGAGGGGTTTTTTGCTGAAACCTCAGGCATTTGAGAAGCACACGGTCACACTGCTTCCGGTAGTCAAT
AAACCGGTAAACCAGCAATAGACATAAGCGGCTATTTAACGACCCTGCCCTGAACCGACGACAAGCTGAC
GACCGGGTCTCCGCAAGTGGCACTTTTCGGGGAAATGTGCGCGGAACCCCTATTTGTTTATTTTTCTAAA
TACATTCAAATATGTATCCGCTCATGAATTAATTCTTAGAAAAACTCATCGAGCATCAAATGAAACTGCA
ATTTATTCATATCAGGATTATCAATACCATATTTTTGAAAAAGCCGTTTCTGTAATGAAGGAGAAAACTC
ACCGAGGCAGTTCCATAGGATGGCAAGATCCTGGTATCGGTCTGCGATTCCGACTCGTCCAACATCAATA
CAACCTATTAATTTCCCCTCGTCAAAAATAAGGTTATCAAGTGAGAAATCACCATGAGTGACGACTGAAT
CCGGTGAGAATGGCAAAAGTTTATGCATTTCTTTCCAGACTTGTTCAACAGGCCAGCCATTACGCTCGTC
ATCAAAATCACTCGCATCAACCAAACCGTTATTCATTCGTGATTGCGCCTGAGCGAGACGAAATACGCGG
TCGCTGTTAAAAGGACAATTACAAACAGGAATCGAATGCAACCGGCGCAGGAACACTGCCAGCGCATCAA
CAATATTTTCACCTGAATCAGGATATTCTTCTAATACCTGGAATGCTGTTTTCCCGGGGATCGCAGTGGT
GAGTAACCATGCATCATCAGGAGTACGGATAAAATGCTTGATGGTCGGAAGAGGCATAAATTCCGTCAGC
CAGTTTAGTCTGACCATCTCATCTGTAACATCATTGGCAACGCTACCTTTGCCATGTTTCAGAAACAACT
CTGGCGCATCGGGCTTCCCATACAATCGATAGATTGTCGCACCTGATTGCCCGACATTATCGCGAGCCCA
TTTATACCCATATAAATCAGCATCCATGTTGGAATTTAATCGCGGCCTAGAGCAAGACGTTTCCCGTTGA
ATATGGCTCATACTCTTCCTTTTTCAATATTATTGAAGCATTTATCAGGGTTATTGTCTCATGAGCGGAT
ACATATTTGAATGTATTTAGAAAAATAAACAAATAGGCATGCTAGCGCAGAAACGTCCTAGAAGATGCCA
GGAGGATACTTAGCAGAGAGACAATAAGGCCGGAGCGAAGCCGTTTTTCCATAGGCTCCGCCCCCCTGAC
GAACATCACGAAATCTGACGCTCAAATCAGTGGTGGCGAAACCCGACAGGACTATAAAGATACCAGGCGT
TTCCCCCTGATGGCTCCCTCTTGCGCTCTCCTGTTCCCGTCCTGCGGCGTCCGTGTTGTGGTGGAGGCTT
TACCCAAATCACCACGTCCCGTTCCGTGTAGACAGTTCGCTCCAAGCTGGGCTGTGTGCAAGAACCCCCC
GTTCAGCCCGACTGCTGCGCCTTATCCGGTAACTATCATCTTGAGTCCAACCCGGAAAGACACGACAAAA
CGCCACTGGCAGCAGCCATTGGTAACTGAGAATTAGTGGATTTAGATATCGAGAGTCTTGAAGTGGTGGC
CTAACAGAGGCTACACTGAAAGGACAGTATTTGGTATCTGCGCTCCACTAAAGCCAGTTACCAGGTTAAG
CAGTTCCCCAACTGACTTAACCTTCGATCAAACCGCCTCCCCAGGCGGTTTTTTCGTTTACAGAGCAGGA
GATTACG
